Addgene plasmid #80880: pcDNA3 ALK4 T206D
Purpose: mammalian expression of ALK4 T206D
Depositing lab: Aristidis Moustakas & Peter ten Dijke. Depositing organization: Ludwig Institute For Cancer Research, Uppsala Branch. Publication: Characterization of type I receptors for transforming growth factor-beta and activin. ten Dijke P, Yamashita H, Ichijo H, Franzen P, Laiho M, Miyazono K, Heldin CH. Science. 1994 Apr 1;264(5155):101-4. PubMed 8140412.
Backbone
  Vector backbone: pcDNA3
  Vector type: Mammalian Expression
Growth in bacteria
  Bacterial resistance: Ampicillin, 100 μg/mL
  Growth temperature: 37°C
  Growth strain: DH5alpha
  Copy number: High Copy
Gene/Insert
  Gene/Insert name: ALK4 (alt name: ACVR1B)
  Species: H. sapiens (human)
  Mutation: T206D
  Entrez Gene: ACVR1B (a.k.a. ACTRIB, ACVRLK4, ALK4, SKR2)
  Promoter: CMV
  Tag / fusion protein: HA (C terminal on backbone)
  Cloning method: Restriction Enzyme; 5′ cloning site EcoRI (not destroyed); 3′ cloning site XhoI (not destroyed)
  Sequencing primers: 5′ CMV-F; 3′ BGH-rev
Terms and licenses: Academic/Nonprofit Terms; Industry Terms: Not Available to Industry
How to cite: pcDNA3 ALK4 T206D was a gift from Aristidis Moustakas & Peter ten Dijke (Addgene plasmid # 80880 ; http://n2t.net/addgene:80880 ; RRID:Addgene_80880)
