[The description below was written by a language model from this plasmid's Addgene catalogue record and pLannotate feature annotations shown in this document.]
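Description:
pcDNA3 ALK4 T206D is a mammalian expression plasmid built on the pcDNA3 backbone that carries the human activin type I receptor ALK4 (ACVR1B) with a threonine-to-aspartate substitution at position 206. The roughly 7 kb plasmid is propagated in E. coli from a high-copy ColE1/pUC-type origin under ampicillin selection (β-lactamase with its own promoter). It also contains an f1 phage origin, which permits single-stranded DNA production. For mammalian cells, an SV40 early promoter drives the neomycin phosphotransferase gene, followed by an SV40 polyadenylation signal, so stable transfectants can be selected with G418. The short bom, HIV-1 LTR, ble, lacI and lac promoter/operator matches in the feature table appear to be backbone remnants or fragmentary annotation hits rather than functional parts of the design.

The ACVR1B coding sequence was inserted between EcoRI and XhoI sites, both retained. It sits downstream of the CMV immediate-early enhancer and promoter and upstream of the bovine growth hormone polyadenylation signal, giving strong constitutive expression after transfection. Flanking T7 and SP6 promoters allow in vitro transcription of either strand. The catalogue lists a C-terminal HA epitope tag supplied by the backbone, useful for detection or immunoprecipitation, although the feature table does not annotate it separately.

ALK4 is a transmembrane serine/threonine kinase that pairs with activin type II receptors to transduce activin signals. The record does not state the functional effect of T206D. In the wider literature, acidic substitutions at this juxtamembrane position in type I receptors are generally used to make the kinase constitutively active. The stated purpose is simply mammalian expression of this mutant, consistent with studies of activin/TGF-β family receptor signalling.
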