Features (pLannotate 1.2.2; 21 found; start..end, strand, type, name):
     36..80      -  misc_feature   bom (fragment): basis of mobility region from pBR322
    235..614     +  enhancer       CMV enhancer: human cytomegalovirus immediate early enhancer
    615..818     +  promoter       CMV promoter: human cytomegalovirus (CMV) immediate early promoter
    814..847     +  LTR            5' LTR (truncated) (fragment): truncated 5' long terminal repeat (LTR) from HIV-1
    863..881     +  promoter       T7 promoter: promoter for bacteriophage T7 RNA polymerase
    947..2461    +  CDS            ACVR1B: ACV1B_HUMAN - Also known as ACVRLK4, ALK4. Experimental evidence at protein level: Swiss-Prot protein existence level 1. Transmembrane serine/threonine kinase activin type-1 receptor forming an activin receptor complex with activin receptor type-2 (ACVR2A or ACVR2B). Transduces the activin signal from the cell surface to the cytoplasm and is thus regulating a many physiological and pathological processes including neuronal differentiation and neuronal survival, hair follicle development and cycling, FSH production by the pituitary gland, wound healing, extracellular matrix production, immunosu
   2528..2546    -  promoter       SP6 promoter: promoter for bacteriophage SP6 RNA polymerase
   2572..2796    +  polyA_signal   bGH poly(A) signal: bovine growth hormone polyadenylation signal
   2800..2821    +  promoter       SV40 promoter (fragment): SV40 enhancer and early promoter
   2842..3270    +  rep_origin     f1 ori (sequence partly withheld): f1 bacteriophage origin of replication; arrow indicates direction of (+) strand synthesis
   3284..3614    +  promoter       SV40 promoter: SV40 enhancer and early promoter
   3681..4472    +  CDS            neo: KKA2_KLEPN - Also known as kan, nptII. Experimental evidence at protein level: Swiss-Prot protein existence level 1. Resistance to kanamycin, neomycin, paromomycin, ribostamycin, butirosin and gentamicin B. From Klebsiella pneumoniae.
   4496..4654    +  CDS            ble (fragment): BLE_KLEPN - Experimental evidence at protein level: Swiss-Prot protein existence level 1. Binding protein with a strong affinity to the bleomycin family of antibiotics. Binds to CL990; an antimitotic-antibiotic compound. From Klebsiella pneumoniae.
   4649..4770    +  polyA_signal   SV40 poly(A) signal: SV40 polyadenylation signal
   4843..4859    -  protein_bind   lac operator: The lac repressor binds to the lac operator to inhibit transcription in E. coli. This inhibition can be relieved by adding lactose or isopropyl-β-D-thiogalactopyranoside (IPTG). lac repressor encoded by lacI
   4867..4897    -  promoter       lac promoter: promoter for the E. coli lac operon
   4912..4933    -  protein_bind   CAP binding site: CAP binding activates transcription in the presence of cAMP. E. coli catabolite activator protein
   4946..5038    -  CDS            lacI (fragment): lac repressor; lacI; The lac repressor binds to the lac operator to inhibit transcription in E. coli. This inhibition can be relieved by adding lactose or isopropyl-β-D-thiogalactopyranoside (IPTG).
   5221..5809    -  rep_origin     ori: high-copy-number ColE1/pMB1/pBR322/pUC origin of replication
   5980..6840    -  CDS            AmpR: β-lactamase; bla; confers resistance to ampicillin, carbenicillin, and related antibiotics
   6841..6945    -  promoter       AmpR promoter: bla
>Addgene plasmid #80880 | pcDNA3 ALK4 T206D | addgene full sequence | sequence record 157381 | Addgene assembled sequence
GACGGATCGGGAGATCTCCCGATCCCCTATGGTCGACTCTCAGTACAATCTGCTCTGATGCCGCATAGTT
AAGCCAGTATCTGCTCCCTGCTTGTGTGTTGGAGGTCGCTGAGTAGTGCGCGAGCAAAATTTAAGCTACA
ACAAGGCAAGGCTTGACCGACAATTGCATGAAGAATCTGCTTAGGGTTAGGCGTTTTGCGCTGCTTCGCG
ATGTACGGGCCAGATATACGCGTTGACATTGATTATTGACTAGTTATTAATAGTAATCAATTACGGGGTC
ATTAGTTCATAGCCCATATATGGAGTTCCGCGTTACATAACTTACGGTAAATGGCCCGCCTGGCTGACCG
CCCAACGACCCCCGCCCATTGACGTCAATAATGACGTATGTTCCCATAGTAACGCCAATAGGGACTTTCC
ATTGACGTCAATGGGTGGACTATTTACGGTAAACTGCCCACTTGGCAGTACATCAAGTGTATCATATGCC
AAGTACGCCCCCTATTGACGTCAATGACGGTAAATGGCCCGCCTGGCATTATGCCCAGTACATGACCTTA
TGGGACTTTCCTACTTGGCAGTACATCTACGTATTAGTCATCGCTATTACCATGGTGATGCGGTTTTGGC
AGTACATCAATGGGCGTGGATAGCGGTTTGACTCACGGGGATTTCCAAGTCTCCACCCCATTGACGTCAA
TGGGAGTTTGTTTTGGCACCAAAATCAACGGGACTTTCCAAAATGTCGTAACAACTCCGCCCCATTGACG
CAAATGGGCGGTAGGCGTGTACGGTGGGAGGTCTATATAAGCAGAGCTCTCTGGCTAACTAGAGAACCCA
CTGCTTACTGGCTTATCGAAATTAATACGACTCACTATAGGGAGACCCAAGCTTGGTACCGAGCTCGGAT
CCACTAGTAACGGCCGCCAGTGTGCTGGAATTCGCCATGGCGGAGTCGGCCGGAGCCTCCTCCTTCTTCC
CCCTTGTTGTCCTCCTGCTCGCCGGCAGCGGCGGGTCCGGGCCCCGGGGGGTCCAGGCTCTGCTGTGTGC
GTGCACCAGCTGCCTCCAGGCCAACTACACGTGTGAGACAGATGGGGCCTGCATGGTTTCCATTTTCAAT
CTGGATGGGATGGAGCACCATGTGCGCACCTGCATCCCCAAAGTGGAGCTGGTCCCTGCCGGGAAGCCCT
TCTACTGCCTGAGCTCGGAGGACCTGCGCAACACCCACTGCTGCTACACTGACTACTGCAACAGGATCGA
CTTGAGGGTGCCCAGTGGTCACCTCAAGGAGCCTGAGCACCCGTCCATGTGGGGCCCGGTGGAGCTGGTA
GGCATCATCGCCGGCCCGGTGTTCCTCCTGTTCCTCATCATCATCATTGTTTTCCTTGTCATTAACTATC
ATCAGCGTGTCTATCACAACCGCCAGAGACTGGACATGGAAGATCCCTCATGTGAGATGTGTCTCTCCAA
AGACAAGACGCTCCAGGATCTTGTCTACGATCTCTCCACCTCAGGGTCTGGCTCAGGGTTACCCCTCTTT
GTCCAGCGCACAGTGGCCCGAGACATCGTTTTACAAGAGATTATTGGCAAGGGTCGGTTTGGGGAAGTAT
GGCGGGGCCGCTGGAGGGGTGGTGATGTGGCTGTGAAAATATTCTCTTCTCGTGAAGAACGGTCTTGGTT
CAGGGAAGCAGAGATATACCAGACGGTCATGCTGCGCCATGAAAACATCCTTGGATTTATTGCTGCTGAC
AATAAAGATAATGGCACCTGGACACAGCTGTGGCTTGTTTCTGACTATCATGAGCACGGGTCCCTGTTTG
ATTATCTGAACCGGTACACAGTGACAATTGAGGGGATGATTAAGCTGGCCTTGTCTGCTGCTAGTGGGCT
GGCACACCTGCACATGGAGATCGTGGGCACCCAAGGGAAGCCTGGAATTGCTCATCGAGACTTAAAGTCA
AAGAACATTCTGGTGAAGAAAAATGGCATGTGTGCCATAGCAGACCTGGGCCTGGCTGTCCGTCATGATG
CAGTCACTGACACCATTGACATTGCCCCGAATCAGAGGGTGGGGACCAAACGATACATGGCCCCTGAAGT
ACTTGATGAAACCATTAATATGAAACACTTTGACTCCTTTAAATGTGCTGATATTTATGCCCTCGGGCTT
GTATATTGGGAGATTGCTCGAAGATGCAATTCTGGAGGAGTCCATGAAGAATATCAGCTGCCATATTACG
ACTTAGTGCCCTCTGACCCTTCCATTGAGGAAATGCGAAAGGTTGTATGTGATCAGAAGCTGCGTCCCAA
CATCCCCAACTGGTGGCAGAGTTATGAGGCACTGCGGGTGATGGGGAAGATGATGCGAGAGTGTTGGTAT
GCCAACGGCGCAGCCCGCCTGACGGCCCTGCGCATCAAGAAGACCCTCTCCCAGCTCAGCGTGCAGGAAG
ACGTGAAGATCCTCGAGGGTTATCCGTATGATGTTCCTGATTATGCTAGCCTCTAGGTCGACTCTAGAGG
GCCCTATTCTATAGTGTCACCTAAATGCTAGAGCTCGCTGATCAGCCTCGACTGTGCCTTCTAGTTGCCA
GCCATCTGTTGTTTGCCCCTCCCCCGTGCCTTCCTTGACCCTGGAAGGTGCCACTCCCACTGTCCTTTCC
TAATAAAATGAGGAAATTGCATCGCATTGTCTGAGTAGGTGTCATTCTATTCTGGGGGGTGGGGTGGGGC
AGGACAGCAAGGGGGAGGATTGGGAAGACAATAGCAGGCATGCTGGGGATGCGGTGGGCTCTATGGCTTC
TGAGGCGGAAAGAACCAGCTGGGGCTCTAGGGGGTATCCCC
[124 nt withheld, positions 2842-2965]
C
[32 nt withheld, positions 2967-2998]
CA
[57 nt withheld, positions 3001-3057]
A
[49 nt withheld, positions 3059-3107]
CCTTTGACGTTGGAGTCCACGTTCTTT
[37 nt withheld, positions 3135-3171]
ACCCTATCTCGGTCTATTCTTTTGATTTATAAGGGATTTTGGGGATTTCGGCCTATTGGTTAAAAAATGA
GCTGATTTAACAAAAATTTAACGCGAATTAATTCTGTGGAATGTGTGTCAGTTAGGGTGTGGAAAGTCCC
CAGGCTCCCCAGGCAGGCAGAAGTATGCAAAGCATGCATCTCAATTAGTCAGCAACCAGGTGTGGAAAGT
CCCCAGGCTCCCCAGCAGGCAGAAGTATGCAAAGCATGCATCTCAATTAGTCAGCAACCATAGTCCCGCC
CCTAACTCCGCCCATCCCGCCCCTAACTCCGCCCAGTTCCGCCCATTCTCCGCCCCATGGCTGACTAATT
TTTTTTATTTATGCAGAGGCCGAGGCCGCCTCTGCCTCTGAGCTATTCCAGAAGTAGTGAGGAGGCTTTT
TTGGAGGCCTAGGCTTTTGCAAAAAGCTCCCGGGAGCTTGTATATCCATTTTCGGATCTGATCAAGAGAC
AGGATGAGGATCGTTTCGCATGATTGAACAAGATGGATTGCACGCAGGTTCTCCGGCCGCTTGGGTGGAG
AGGCTATTCGGCTATGACTGGGCACAACAGACAATCGGCTGCTCTGATGCCGCCGTGTTCCGGCTGTCAG
CGCAGGGGCGCCCGGTTCTTTTTGTCAAGACCGACCTGTCCGGTGCCCTGAATGAACTGCAGGACGAGGC
AGCGCGGCTATCGTGGCTGGCCACGACGGGCGTTCCTTGCGCAGCTGTGCTCGACGTTGTCACTGAAGCG
GGAAGGGACTGGCTGCTATTGGGCGAAGTGCCGGGGCAGGATCTCCTGTCATCTCACCTTGCTCCTGCCG
AGAAAGTATCCATCATGGCTGATGCAATGCGGCGGCTGCATACGCTTGATCCGGCTACCTGCCCATTCGA
CCACCAAGCGAAACATCGCATCGAGCGAGCACGTACTCGGATGGAAGCCGGTCTTGTCGATCAGGATGAT
CTGGACGAAGAGCATCAGGGGCTCGCGCCAGCCGAACTGTTCGCCAGGCTCAAGGCGCGCATGCCCGACG
GCGAGGATCTCGTCGTGACCCATGGCGATGCCTGCTTGCCGAATATCATGGTGGAAAATGGCCGCTTTTC
TGGATTCATCGACTGTGGCCGGCTGGGTGTGGCGGACCGCTATCAGGACATAGCGTTGGCTACCCGTGAT
ATTGCTGAAGAGCTTGGCGGCGAATGGGCTGACCGCTTCCTCGTGCTTTACGGTATCGCCGCTCCCGATT
CGCAGCGCATCGCCTTCTATCGCCTTCTTGACGAGTTCTTCTGAGCGGGACTCTGGGGTTCGAAATGACC
GACCAAGCGACGCCCAACCTGCCATCACGAGATTTCGATTCCACCGCCGCCTTCTATGAAAGGTTGGGCT
TCGGAATCGTTTTCCGGGACGCCGGCTGGATGATCCTCCAGCGCGGGGATCTCATGCTGGAGTTCTTCGC
CCACCCCAACTTGTTTATTGCAGCTTATAATGGTTACAAATAAAGCAATAGCATCACAAATTTCACAAAT
AAAGCATTTTTTTCACTGCATTCTAGTTGTGGTTTGTCCAAACTCATCAATGTATCTTATCATGTCTGTA
TACCGTCGACCTCTAGCTAGAGCTTGGCGTAATCATGGTCATAGCTGTTTCCTGTGTGAAATTGTTATCC
GCTCACAATTCCACACAACATACGAGCCGGAAGCATAAAGTGTAAAGCCTGGGGTGCCTAATGAGTGAGC
TAACTCACATTAATTGCGTTGCGCTCACTGCCCGCTTTCCAGTCGGGAAACCTGTCGTGCCAGCTGCATT
AATGAATCGGCCAACGCGCGGGGAGAGGCGGTTTGCGTATTGGGCGCTCTTCCGCTTCCTCGCTCACTGA
CTCGCTGCGCTCGGTCGTTCGGCTGCGGCGAGCGGTATCAGCTCACTCAAAGGCGGTAATACGGTTATCC
ACAGAATCAGGGGATAACGCAGGAAAGAACATGTGAGCAAAAGGCCAGCAAAAGGCCAGGAACCGTAAAA
AGGCCGCGTTGCTGGCGTTTTTCCATAGGCTCCGCCCCCCTGACGAGCATCACAAAAATCGACGCTCAAG
TCAGAGGTGGCGAAACCCGACAGGACTATAAAGATACCAGGCGTTTCCCCCTGGAAGCTCCCTCGTGCGC
TCTCCTGTTCCGACCCTGCCGCTTACCGGATACCTGTCCGCCTTTCTCCCTTCGGGAAGCGTGGCGCTTT
CTCAATGCTCACGCTGTAGGTATCTCAGTTCGGTGTAGGTCGTTCGCTCCAAGCTGGGCTGTGTGCACGA
ACCCCCCGTTCAGCCCGACCGCTGCGCCTTATCCGGTAACTATCGTCTTGAGTCCAACCCGGTAAGACAC
GACTTATCGCCACTGGCAGCAGCCACTGGTAACAGGATTAGCAGAGCGAGGTATGTAGGCGGTGCTACAG
AGTTCTTGAAGTGGTGGCCTAACTACGGCTACACTAGAAGGACAGTATTTGGTATCTGCGCTCTGCTGAA
GCCAGTTACCTTCGGAAAAAGAGTTGGTAGCTCTTGATCCGGCAAACAAACCACCGCTGGTAGCGGTGGT
TTTTTTGTTTGCAAGCAGCAGATTACGCGCAGAAAAAAAGGATCTCAAGAAGATCCTTTGATCTTTTCTA
CGGGGTCTGACGCTCAGTGGAACGAAAACTCACGTTAAGGGATTTTGGTCATGAGATTATCAAAAAGGAT
CTTCACCTAGATCCTTTTAAATTAAAAATGAAGTTTTAAATCAATCTAAAGTATATATGAGTAAACTTGG
TCTGACAGTTACCAATGCTTAATCAGTGAGGCACCTATCTCAGCGATCTGTCTATTTCGTTCATCCATAG
TTGCCTGACTCCCCGTCGTGTAGATAACTACGATACGGGAGGGCTTACCATCTGGCCCCAGTGCTGCAAT
GATACCGCGAGACCCACGCTCACCGGCTCCAGATTTATCAGCAATAAACCAGCCAGCCGGAAGGGCCGAG
CGCAGAAGTGGTCCTGCAACTTTATCCGCCTCCATCCAGTCTATTAATTGTTGCCGGGAAGCTAGAGTAA
GTAGTTCGCCAGTTAATAGTTTGCGCAACGTTGTTGCCATTGCTACAGGCATCGTGGTGTCACGCTCGTC
GTTTGGTATGGCTTCATTCAGCTCCGGTTCCCAACGATCAAGGCGAGTTACATGATCCCCCATGTTGTGC
AAAAAAGCGGTTAGCTCCTTCGGTCCTCCGATCGTTGTCAGAAGTAAGTTGGCCGCAGTGTTATCACTCA
TGGTTATGGCAGCACTGCATAATTCTCTTACTGTCATGCCATCCGTAAGATGCTTTTCTGTGACTGGTGA
GTACTCAACCAAGTCATTCTGAGAATAGTGTATGCGGCGACCGAGTTGCTCTTGCCCGGCGTCAATACGG
GATAATACCGCGCCACATAGCAGAACTTTAAAAGTGCTCATCATTGGAAAACGTTCTTCGGGGCGAAAAC
TCTCAAGGATCTTACCGCTGTTGAGATCCAGTTCGATGTAACCCACTCGTGCACCCAACTGATCTTCAGC
ATCTTTTACTTTCACCAGCGTTTCTGGGTGAGCAAAAACAGGAAGGCAAAATGCCGCAAAAAAGGGAATA
AGGGCGACACGGAAATGTTGAATACTCATACTCTTCCTTTTTCAATATTATTGAAGCATTTATCAGGGTT
ATTGTCTCATGAGCGGATACATATTTGAATGTATTTAGAAAAATAAACAAATAGGGGTTCCGCGCACATT
TCCCCGAAAAGTGCCACCTGACGTC
