>Addgene plasmid #80880 | pcDNA3 ALK4 T206D | addgene partial sequence | sequence record 157379 | CMV-F 5'-CGCAAATGGGCGGTAGGCGTG-3'
ACTAGAGAACCCACTGCTTACTGGCTTATCGAAATTAATACGACTCACTATAGGGAGACCCAAGCTTGGT
ACCGAGCTCGGATCCACTAGTAACGGCCGCCAGTGTGCTGGAATTCGCCATGGCGGAGTCGGCCGGAGCC
TCCTCCTTCTTCCCCCTTGTTGTCCTCCTGCTCGCCGGCAGCGGCGGGTCCGGGCCCCGGGGGGTCCAGG
CTCTGCTGTGTGCGTGCACCAGCTGCCTCCAGGCCAACTACACGTGTGAGACAGATGGGGCCTGCATGGT
TTCCATTTTCAATCTGGATGGGATGGAGCACCATGTGCGCACCTGCATCCCCAAAGTGGAGCTGGTCCCT
GCCGGGAAGCCCTTCTACTGCCTGAGCTCGGAGGACCTGCGCAACACCCACTGCTGCTACACTGACTACT
GCAACAGGATCGACTTGAGGGTGCCCAGTGGTCACCTCAAGGAGCCTGAGCACCCGTCCATGTGGGGCCC
GGTGGAGCTGGTAGGCATCATCGCCGGCCCGGTGTTCCTCCTGTTCCTCATCATCATCATTGTTTTCCTT
GTCATTAACTATCATCAGCGTGTCTATCACAACCGCCAGAGACTGGACATGGAAGATCCCTCATGTGAGA
TGTGTCTCTCCAAAGACAAGACGCTCCAGGATCTTGTCTACGATCTCTCCACCTCAGGGTCTGGCTCAGG
GTTACCCCTCTTTGTCCAGCGCACAGTGGCCCGAGACATCGTTTTACAAGAGATTATTGGCAAGGGTCGG
TTTGGGGAAGTATGGCGGGGCCGCTGGAGGGGTGGTGATGTGGCTGTGAAAATATTCTCTTCTCGTGA
