>Addgene plasmid #80880 | pcDNA3 ALK4 T206D | addgene partial sequence | sequence record 157380 | BGH-rev 5'-TAGAAGGCACAGTCGAGG-3'
CTATAGAATAGGGCCCTCTAGAGTCGACCTAGAGGCTAGCATAATCAGGAACATCATACGGATAACCCTC
GAGGATCTTCACGTCTTCCTGCACGCTGAGCTGGGAGAGGGTCTTCTTGATGCGCAGGGCCGTCAGGCGG
GCTGCGCCGTTGGCATACCAACACTCTCGCATCATCTTCCCCATCACCCGCAGTGCCTCATAACTCTGCC
ACCAGTTGGGGATGTTGGGACGCAGCTTCTGATCACATACAACCTTTCGCATTTCCTCAATGGAAGGGTC
AGAGGGCACTAAGTCGTAATATGGCAGCTGATATTCTTCATGGACTCCTCCAGAATTGCATCTTCGAGCA
ATCTCCCAATATACAAGCCCGAGGGCATAAATATCAGCACATTTAAAGGAGTCAAAGTGTTTCATATTAA
TGGTTTCATCAAGTACTTCAGGGGCCATGTATCGTTTGGTCCCCACCCTCTGATTCGGGGCAATGTCAAT
GGTGTCAGTGACTGCATCATGACGGACAGCCAGGCCCAGGTCTGCTATGGCACACATGCCATTTTTCTTC
ACCAGAATGTTCTTTGACTTTAAGTCTCGATGAGCAATTCCAGGCTTCCCTTGGGTGCCCACGATCTCCA
TGTGCAGGTGTGCCAGCCCACTAGCAGCAGACAAGGCCAGCTTAATCATCCCCTCAATTGTCACTGTGTA
CCGGTTCAGATAATCAAACAGGGACCCGTGCTCATGATAGTCAGAAACAAGCCACAGCTGTGTCCAGGTG
CCATTATCTTTATTGTCAGCAGCAATAAATCCAAGGATGTTTTCATGGCGCAGCATGACCGTCTGGTATA
TCTCTGCTTCCCTGAACCAAGACCGTTCTTCACGAGAAGAGAATATTTTCACAG
